Addgene plasmid #16690: pCS2+ Dkk1-flag
Depositing lab: Xi He. Depositing organization: Boston Children's Hospital. Publication: Head inducer Dickkopf-1 is a ligand for Wnt coreceptor LRP6. Semënov MV, Tamai K, Brott BK, Kuhl M, Sokol S, He X. Curr Biol. 2001 Jun 26. 11(12):951-61. 10.1016/S0960-9822(01)00290-1 PubMed 11448771.
Backbone
  Vector backbone: pCS2+
  Backbone size w/o insert (bp): 4100
  Vector type: xenopus/mammalian/avian/zebrafish
Growth in bacteria
  Bacterial resistance: Ampicillin, 100 μg/mL
  Growth temperature: 37°C
  Growth strain: DH5alpha
  Copy number: Unknown
Gene/Insert
  Gene/Insert name: Dkk1 (alt name: Dickkopf-1)
  Species: H. sapiens (human)
  Entrez Gene: DKK1 (a.k.a. DKK-1, SK)
  Tag / fusion protein: Flag (C terminal on insert)
  Cloning method: Restriction Enzyme
  Sequencing primers: 5′ SP6
Terms and licenses: Academic/Nonprofit Terms; Industry Terms: Not Available to Industry
Depositor comments: This is wild-type, full-length Dickkopf-1, Flag tagged.
How to cite: pCS2+ Dkk1-flag was a gift from Xi He (Addgene plasmid # 16690 ; http://n2t.net/addgene:16690 ; RRID:Addgene_16690)
