[The description below was written by a language model from this plasmid's Addgene catalogue record and the feature table of its GenBank file.]
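Description:
pCS2+ Dkk1-flag is a 4,919 bp expression plasmid built on the pCS2+ backbone, a multipurpose vector used in Xenopus, zebrafish, avian and mammalian systems. It carries wild-type, full-length human Dickkopf-1 (DKK1) with a C-terminal FLAG epitope. In E. coli it is maintained through a high-copy ColE1/pUC-type origin and selected with ampicillin via the bla (beta-lactamase) gene. An f1 phage origin is also present, which allows single-stranded DNA to be produced. Remnants of the lac promoter/operator region and standard M13 primer sites come from the parental cloning vector.

The expression cassette is driven by the simian cytomegalovirus IE94 enhancer/promoter, which gives strong constitutive transcription in vertebrate cells and embryos, and is terminated by an SV40 polyadenylation signal. An SP6 promoter lies between the CMV promoter and the insert, so capped sense mRNA can be made by in vitro transcription for microinjection into embryos. T7 and T3 promoters sit downstream in the opposite orientation, where they can serve for antisense transcription or as sequencing sites. The feature table does not annotate the DKK1 coding region itself. It does mark the FLAG tag just upstream of the T7 promoter and poly(A) signal, and the unannotated interval between the SP6 promoter and the tag is where the insert would be expected.

Dickkopf-1 is a secreted Wnt antagonist and head inducer, and the associated publication identifies it as a ligand for the Wnt coreceptor LRP6. This construct is suited to expressing epitope-tagged Dkk1 by transfection or mRNA injection, with the FLAG tag allowing detection or immunoprecipitation in studies of Wnt signalling and receptor binding.
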