LOCUS       Exported 4919 bp ds-DNA circular SYN 12-MAY-2021
DEFINITION  synthetic circular DNA
ACCESSION   .
VERSION     .
KEYWORDS    pCS2+ Dkk1-flag
SOURCE      synthetic DNA construct
  ORGANISM  synthetic DNA construct
REFERENCE   1 (bases 1 to 4919)
  AUTHORS   Semenov MV, Tamai K, Brott BK, Kuhl M, Sokol S, He X
  TITLE     Head inducer Dickkopf-1 is a ligand for Wnt coreceptor LRP6.
  JOURNAL   Curr Biol. 2001 Jun 26. 11(12):951-61.
  PUBMED    11448771
REFERENCE   2 (bases 1 to 4919)
  AUTHORS   .
  TITLE     Direct Submission
  JOURNAL   Exported May 12, 2021 from SnapGene Server 1.1.58
            http://www.snapgene.com
FEATURES             Location/Qualifiers
     source          1..4919
                     /organism="synthetic DNA construct"
                     /mol_type="other DNA"
     promoter        1..978
                     /label=CMV IE94 promoter
                     /note="enhancer/promoter region of simian cytomegalovirus
                     major immediate early transcription unit IE94"
     promoter        1013..1031
                     /label=SP6 promoter
                     /note="promoter for bacteriophage SP6 RNA polymerase"
     primer_bind     1013..1030
                     /label=SP6
                     /note="SP6 promoter, forward primer"
     CDS             1879..1902
                     /codon_start=1
                     /product="FLAG(R) epitope tag, followed by an enterokinase
                     cleavage site"
                     /label=FLAG
                     /translation="DYKDDDDK"
     promoter        complement(1927..1944)
                     /label=T7 promoter
                     /note="promoter for bacteriophage T7 RNA polymerase"
     polyA_signal    1949..2083
                     /label=SV40 poly(A) signal
                     /note="SV40 polyadenylation signal"
     primer_bind     complement(1973..1992)
                     /label=EBV-rev
                     /note="SV40 polyA terminator, reverse primer"
     primer_bind     2027..2046
                     /label=SV40pA-R
                     /note="SV40 polyA, reverse primer"
     primer_bind     complement(2196..2216)
                     /label=T3
                     /note="T3 promoter, forward primer"
     promoter        complement(2196..2214)
                     /label=T3 promoter
                     /note="promoter for bacteriophage T3 RNA polymerase"
     primer_bind     complement(2235..2251)
                     /label=M13 rev
                     /note="common sequencing primer, one of multiple similar
                     variants"
     primer_bind     complement(2235..2251)
                     /label=M13 Reverse
                     /note="In lacZ gene. Also called M13-rev"
     primer_bind     complement(2248..2270)
                     /label=M13/pUC Reverse
                     /note="In lacZ gene"
     protein_bind    2259..2275
                     /label=lac operator
                     /bound_moiety="lac repressor encoded by lacI"
                     /note="The lac repressor binds to the lac operator to
                     inhibit transcription in E. coli. This inhibition can be
                     relieved by adding lactose or
                     isopropyl-beta-D-thiogalactopyranoside (IPTG)."
     promoter        complement(2283..2313)
                     /label=lac promoter
                     /note="promoter for the E. coli lac operon"
     protein_bind    2328..2349
                     /label=CAP binding site
                     /bound_moiety="E. coli catabolite activator protein"
                     /note="CAP binding activates transcription in the presence
                     of cAMP."
     primer_bind     complement(2466..2483)
                     /label=L4440
                     /note="L4440 vector, forward primer"
     rep_origin      complement(2637..3225)
                     /direction=LEFT
                     /label=ori
                     /note="high-copy-number ColE1/pMB1/pBR322/pUC origin of
                     replication"
     primer_bind     complement(2717..2736)
                     /label=pBR322ori-F
                     /note="pBR322 origin, forward primer"
     CDS             complement(3396..4256)
                     /codon_start=1
                     /gene="bla"
                     /product="beta-lactamase"
                     /label=AmpR
                     /note="confers resistance to ampicillin, carbenicillin, and
                     related antibiotics"
                     /translation="MSIQHFRVALIPFFAAFCLPVFAHPETLVKVKDAEDQLGARVGYI
                     ELDLNSGKILESFRPEERFPMMSTFKVLLCGAVLSRIDAGQEQLGRRIHYSQNDLVEYS
                     PVTEKHLTDGMTVRELCSAAITMSDNTAANLLLTTIGGPKELTAFLHNMGDHVTRLDRW
                     EPELNEAIPNDERDTTMPVAMATTLRKLLTGELLTLASRQQLIDWMEADKVAGPLLRSA
                     LPAGWFIADKSGAGERGSRGIIAALGPDGKPSRIVVIYTTGSQATMDERNRQIAEIGAS
                     LIKHW"
     primer_bind     4019..4038
                     /label=Amp-R
                     /note="Ampicillin resistance gene, reverse primer"
     promoter        complement(4257..4361)
                     /gene="bla"
                     /label=AmpR promoter
     rep_origin      complement(4387..4842)
                     /direction=LEFT
                     /label=f1 ori
                     /note="f1 bacteriophage origin of replication; arrow
                     indicates direction of (+) strand synthesis"
     primer_bind     complement(4524..4545)
                     /label=F1ori-F
                     /note="F1 origin, forward primer"
     primer_bind     4736..4755
                     /label=F1ori-R
                     /note="F1 origin, reverse primer"
ORIGIN
        1 gccaattcaa tatggcgtat atggactcat gccaattcaa tatggtggat ctggacctgt
       61 gccaattcaa tatggcgtat atggactcgt gccaattcaa tatggtggat ctggacccca
      121 gccaattcaa tatggcggac ttggcaccat gccaattcaa tatggcggac ctggcactgt
      181 gccaactggg gaggggtcta cttggcacgg tgccaagttt gaggaggggt cttggccctg
      241 tgccaagtcc gccatattga attggcatgg tgccaataat ggcggccata ttggctatat
      301 gccaggatca atatataggc aatatccaat atggccctat gccaatatgg ctattggcca
      361 ggttcaatac tatgtattgg ccctatgcca tatagtattc catatatggg ttttcctatt
      421 gacgtagata gcccctccca atgggcggtc ccatatacca tatatggggc ttcctaatac
      481 cgcccatagc cactccccca ttgacgtcaa tggtctctat atatggtctt tcctattgac
      541 gtcatatggg cggtcctatt gacgtatatg gcgcctcccc cattgacgtc aattacggta
      601 aatggcccgc ctggctcaat gcccattgac gtcaatagga ccacccacca ttgacgtcaa
      661 tgggatggct cattgcccat tcatatccgt tctcacgccc cctattgacg tcaatgacgg
      721 taaatggccc acttggcagt acatcaatat ctattaatag taacttggca agtacattac
      781 tattggaagt acgccagggt acattggcag tactcccatt gacgtcaatg gcggtaaatg
      841 gcccgcgatg gctgccaagt acatccccat tgacgtcaat ggggaggggc aatgacgcaa
      901 atgggcgttc cattgacgta aatgggcggt aggcgtgcct aatgggaggt ctatataagc
      961 aatgctcgtt tagggaaccg ccattctgcc tggggacgtc ggagcaagct tgatttaggt
     1021 gacactatag aatacaagct acttgttctt tttgcaggat cccatcgatt cgaattcacc
     1081 atgatggctc tgggcgcagc gggagctacc cgggtctttg tcgcgatggt agcggcggct
     1141 ctcggcggcc accctctgct gggagtgagc gccaccttga actcggttct caattccaac
     1201 gctatcaaga acctgccccc accgctgggc ggcgctgcgg ggcacccagg ctctgcagtc
     1261 agcgccgcgc cgggaatcct gtacccgggc gggaataagt accagaccat tgacaactac
     1321 cagccgtacc cgtgcgcaga ggacgaggag tgcggcactg atgagtactg cgctagtccc
     1381 acccgcggag gggacgcagg cgtgcaaatc tgtctcgcct gcaggaagcg ccgaaaacgc
     1441 tgcatgcgtc acgctatgtg ctgccccggg aattactgca aaaatggaat atgtgtgtct
     1501 tctgatcaaa atcatttccg aggagaaatt gaggaaacca tcactgaaag ctttggtaat
     1561 gatcatagca ccttggatgg gtattccaga agaaccacct tgtcttcaaa aatgtatcac
     1621 accaaaggac aagaaggttc tgtttgtctc cggtcatcag actgtgcctc aggattgtgt
     1681 tgtgctagac acttctggtc caagatctgt aaacctgtcc tgaaagaagg tcaagtgtgt
     1741 accaagcata ggagaaaagg ctctcatgga ctagaaatat tccagcgttg ttactgtgga
     1801 gaaggtctgt cttgccggat acagaaagat caccatcaag ccagtaattc ttctaggctt
     1861 cacacttgtc agagacacga ctacaaggac gacgacgaca agtaagtcga cctcgagcct
     1921 ctagaactat agtgagtcgt attacgtaga tccagacatg ataagataca ttgatgagtt
     1981 tggacaaacc acaactagaa tgcagtgaaa aaaatgcttt atttgtgaaa tttgtgatgc
     2041 tattgcttta tttgtaacca ttataagctg caataaacaa gttaacaaca acaattgcat
     2101 tcattttatg tttcaggttc agggggaggt gtgggaggtt ttttaattcg cggccgcggc
     2161 gccaatgcat tgggcccggt acccagcttt tgttcccttt agtgagggtt aattgcgcgc
     2221 ttggcgtaat catggtcata gctgtttcct gtgtgaaatt gttatccgct cacaattcca
     2281 cacaacatac gagccgggag cataaagtgt aaagcctggg gtgcctaatg agtgagctaa
     2341 ctcacattaa ttgcgttgcg ctcactgccc gctttccagt cgggaaacct gtcgtgccag
     2401 ctgcattaat gaatcggcca acgcgcgggg agaggcggtt tgcgtattgg gcgctcttcc
     2461 gcttcctcgc tcactgactc gctgcgctcg gtcgttcggc tgcggcgagc ggtatcagct
     2521 cactcaaagg cggtaatacg gttatccaca gaatcagggg ataacgcagg aaagaacatg
     2581 tgagcaaaag gccagcaaaa ggccaggaac cgtaaaaagg ccgcgttgct ggcgtttttc
     2641 cataggctcc gcccccctga cgagcatcac aaaaatcgac gctcaagtca gaggtggcga
     2701 aacccgacag gactataaag ataccaggcg tttccccctg gaagctccct cgtgcgctct
     2761 cctgttccga ccctgccgct taccggatac ctgtccgcct ttctcccttc gggaagcgtg
     2821 gcgctttctc atagctcacg ctgtaggtat ctcagttcgg tgtaggtcgt tcgctccaag
     2881 ctgggctgtg tgcacgaacc ccccgttcag cccgaccgct gcgccttatc cggtaactat
     2941 cgtcttgagt ccaacccggt aagacacgac ttatcgccac tggcagcagc cactggtaac
     3001 aggattagca gagcgaggta tgtaggcggt gctacagagt tcttgaagtg gtggcctaac
     3061 tacggctaca ctagaagaac agtatttggt atctgcgctc tgctgaagcc agttaccttc
     3121 ggaaaaagag ttggtagctc ttgatccggc aaacaaacca ccgctggtag cggtggtttt
     3181 tttgtttgca agcagcagat tacgcgcaga aaaaaaggat ctcaagaaga tcctttgatc
     3241 ttttctacgg ggtctgacgc tcagtggaac gaaaactcac gttaagggat tttggtcatg
     3301 agattatcaa aaaggatctt cacctagatc cttttaaatt aaaaatgaag ttttaaatca
     3361 atctaaagta tatatgagta aacttggtct gacagttacc aatgcttaat cagtgaggca
     3421 cctatctcag cgatctgtct atttcgttca tccatagttg cctgactccc cgtcgtgtag
     3481 ataactacga tacgggaggg cttaccatct ggccccagtg ctgcaatgat accgcgagac
     3541 ccacgctcac cggctccaga tttatcagca ataaaccagc cagccggaag ggccgagcgc
     3601 agaagtggtc ctgcaacttt atccgcctcc atccagtcta ttaattgttg ccgggaagct
     3661 agagtaagta gttcgccagt taatagtttg cgcaacgttg ttgccattgc tacaggcatc
     3721 gtggtgtcac gctcgtcgtt tggtatggct tcattcagct ccggttccca acgatcaagg
     3781 cgagttacat gatcccccat gttgtgcaaa aaagcggtta gctccttcgg tcctccgatc
     3841 gttgtcagaa gtaagttggc cgcagtgtta tcactcatgg ttatggcagc actgcataat
     3901 tctcttactg tcatgccatc cgtaagatgc ttttctgtga ctggtgagta ctcaaccaag
     3961 tcattctgag aatagtgtat gcggcgaccg agttgctctt gcccggcgtc aatacgggat
     4021 aataccgcgc cacatagcag aactttaaaa gtgctcatca ttggaaaacg ttcttcgggg
     4081 cgaaaactct caaggatctt accgctgttg agatccagtt cgatgtaacc cactcgtgca
     4141 cccaactgat cttcagcatc ttttactttc accagcgttt ctgggtgagc aaaaacagga
     4201 aggcaaaatg ccgcaaaaaa gggaataagg gcgacacgga aatgttgaat actcatactc
     4261 ttcctttttc aatattattg aagcatttat cagggttatt gtctcatgag cggatacata
     4321 tttgaatgta tttagaaaaa taaacaaata ggggttccgc gcacatttcc ccgaaaagtg
     4381 ccacctaaat tgtaagcgtt aatattttgt taaaattcgc gttaaatttt tgttaaatca
     4441 gctcattttt taaccaatag gccgaaatcg gcaaaatccc ttataaatca aaagaataga
     4501 ccgagatagg gttgagtgtt gttccagttt ggaacaagag tccactatta aagaacgtgg
     4561 actccaacgt caaaggnnnn nnnnnnnnnn nnnnnnnnnn nnnnnnnnnn nnnnnnnnnn
     4621 nnnnntnnnn nnnnnnnnnn nnnnnnnnnn nnnnnnnnnn nnnnnnnnnn nnnnnnnnnn
     4681 nnnnnnnnnn nnnnnnnnnn nnnnnnnnnn nnnnnnngnn nnnnnnnnnn nnnnnnnnnn
     4741 nnnnnnnnnn nnnnnnnnnn nnnnnnnnnn nnnnnnnnnn nnnnnnnnnn nnnnnnnnnn
     4801 nnnnnnnnnn nnnnnnnnnn nnnnnnnnnn nnnnnnnnnn nncccattcg ccattcaggc
     4861 tgcgcaactg ttgggaaggg cgatcggtgc gggcctcttc gctattacgc cagtcgacc
//
