>Addgene plasmid #16690 | pCS2+ Dkk1-flag | addgene partial sequence | sequence record 23884 | SP6 5'-ATTTAGGTGACACTATAG-3'
NNTNTTTTNCAGGATCCATCGATTCGAATTCACCATGATGGCTCTGGGCGCAGCGGGAGCTACCCGGGTC
TTTGTCGCGATGGTAGCGGCGGCTCTCGGCGGCCACCCTCTGCTGGGAGTGAGCGCCACCTTGAACTCGG
TTCTCAATTCCAACGCTATCAAGAACCTGCCCCCACCGCTGGGCGGCGCTGCGGGGCACCCAGGCTCTGC
AGTCAGCGCCGCGCCGGGAATCCTGTACCCGGGCGGGAATAAGTACCAGACCATTGACAACTACCAGCCG
TACCCGTGCGCAGAGGACGAGGAGTGCGGCACTGATGAGTACTGCGCTAGTCCCACCCGCGGAGGGGACG
CAGGCGTGCAAATCTGTCTCGCCTGCAGGAAGCGCCGAAAACGCTGCATGCGTCACGCTATGTGCTGCCC
CGGGAATTACTGCAAAAATGGAATATGTGTGTCTTCTGATCAAAATCATTTCCGAGGAGAAATTGAGGAA
ACCATCACTGAAAGCTTTGGTAATGATCATAGCACCTTGGATGGGTATTCCAGAAGAACCACCTTGTCTT
CAAAAATGTATCACACCAAAGGACAAGAAGGTTCTGTTTGTCTCCGGTCATCAGACTGTGCCTCAGGATT
GTGTTGTGCTAGACACTTCTGGTCCAAGATCTGTAAACCTGTCCTGAAAGAAGGTCAAGTGTGTACCAAG
CATAGGAGAAAAGGCTCTCATGGACTAGAAATATTN
